Addgene plasmid #121157: GFP-TIS11B
Purpose: Mammalian expression of GFP tagged TIS11B
Depositing lab: Christine Mayr. Publication: A Membraneless Organelle Associated with the Endoplasmic Reticulum Enables 3'UTR-Mediated Protein-Protein Interactions. Ma W, Mayr C. Cell. 2018 Oct 30. pii: S0092-8674(18)31315-1. doi: 10.1016/j.cell.2018.10.007. PubMed 30449617.
Backbone
  Vector backbone: pcDNA3.1
  Vector type: Mammalian Expression
  Selectable markers: Puromycin
Growth in bacteria
  Bacterial resistance: Ampicillin, 100 μg/mL
  Growth temperature: 37°C
  Growth strain: DH5alpha
  Copy number: Unknown
Gene/Insert
  Gene/Insert name: ZFP36L1 (TIS11B)
  Species: H. sapiens (human)
  Entrez Gene: ZFP36L1 (a.k.a. BRF1, Berg36, ERF-1, ERF1, RNF162B, TIS11B, cMG1)
Terms and licenses: Academic/Nonprofit Terms; Industry Terms: Not Available to Industry
How to cite: GFP-TIS11B was a gift from Christine Mayr (Addgene plasmid # 121157 ; http://n2t.net/addgene:121157 ; RRID:Addgene_121157)
