[The description below was written by a language model from this plasmid's Addgene catalogue record and pLannotate feature annotations shown in this document.]
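Description:
GFP-TIS11B is a mammalian expression plasmid built on a pcDNA3.1 backbone that produces human ZFP36L1 (also called TIS11B, BRF1 or ERF1) fused at its N-terminus to EGFP. In the annotated 6,866 nt sequence, the EGFP coding region runs directly into the ZFP36L1 coding region on the same strand. The two therefore form a single open reading frame, driven by the human cytomegalovirus immediate-early enhancer and promoter and terminated by the bovine growth hormone polyadenylation signal. A T7 promoter sits between the CMV promoter and the fusion, a standard pcDNA3.1 feature that can serve for in vitro transcription or as a sequencing primer site. The short "truncated HIV-1 5' LTR" hit at the end of the CMV promoter is only a small fragment and is probably an annotation artefact, not a functional viral element.

For selection in mammalian cells, a separate cassette uses the SV40 enhancer/early promoter to express puromycin N-acetyltransferase, followed by the SV40 poly(A) signal. A fragment of a bleomycin-resistance gene lies just downstream of PuroR. It appears to be a remnant of an earlier marker that was replaced, not a working gene. In E. coli the plasmid is maintained through a high-copy ColE1/pUC-type origin and selected with ampicillin via β-lactamase under its own promoter. An f1 origin is also present, along with leftover lac promoter/operator and bom sequences from the backbone.

The construct is intended for transient or puromycin-selected expression of fluorescently tagged TIS11B, an RNA-binding protein, so that its localisation can be followed in live or fixed cells. The associated publication title concerns a membraneless organelle associated with the endoplasmic reticulum and 3'UTR-mediated protein-protein interactions.
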