Features (pLannotate 1.2.2; 21 found; start..end, strand, type, name):
     28..80      -  misc_feature   bom (fragment): basis of mobility region from pBR322
    235..614     +  enhancer       CMV enhancer: human cytomegalovirus immediate early enhancer
    615..818     +  promoter       CMV promoter: human cytomegalovirus (CMV) immediate early promoter
    814..847     +  LTR            5' LTR (truncated) (fragment): truncated 5' long terminal repeat (LTR) from HIV-1
    863..881     +  promoter       T7 promoter: promoter for bacteriophage T7 RNA polymerase
    905..1621    +  CDS            EGFP: EGFP is a basic (constitutively fluorescent) green fluorescent protein published in 1996, derived from Aequorea victoria. It is reported to be a rapidly-maturing weak dimer with moderate acid sensitivity.
   1622..2632    +  CDS            ZFP36L1: TISB_HUMAN - Also known as BERG36 From Homo sapiens (Human).
   2712..2936    +  polyA_signal   bGH poly(A) signal: bovine growth hormone polyadenylation signal
   2940..2961    +  promoter       SV40 promoter (fragment): SV40 enhancer and early promoter
   2982..3410    +  rep_origin     f1 ori (sequence partly withheld): f1 bacteriophage origin of replication; arrow indicates direction of (+) strand synthesis
   3424..3753    +  promoter       SV40 promoter: SV40 enhancer and early promoter
   3766..4365    +  CDS            PuroR: puromycin N-acetyltransferase; pac from Streptomyces alboniger; confers resistance to puromycin
   4386..4544    +  CDS            ble (fragment): BLE_KLEPN - Experimental evidence at protein level: Swiss-Prot protein existence level 1. Binding protein with a strong affinity to the bleomycin family of antibiotics. Binds to CL990; an antimitotic-antibiotic compound. From Klebsiella pneumoniae.
   4539..4660    +  polyA_signal   SV40 poly(A) signal: SV40 polyadenylation signal
   4733..4749    -  protein_bind   lac operator: The lac repressor binds to the lac operator to inhibit transcription in E. coli. This inhibition can be relieved by adding lactose or isopropyl-β-D-thiogalactopyranoside (IPTG). lac repressor encoded by lacI
   4757..4787    -  promoter       lac promoter: promoter for the E. coli lac operon
   4802..4823    -  protein_bind   CAP binding site: CAP binding activates transcription in the presence of cAMP. E. coli catabolite activator protein
   4836..4928    -  CDS            lacI (fragment): lac repressor; lacI; The lac repressor binds to the lac operator to inhibit transcription in E. coli. This inhibition can be relieved by adding lactose or isopropyl-β-D-thiogalactopyranoside (IPTG).
   5111..5699    -  rep_origin     ori: high-copy-number ColE1/pMB1/pBR322/pUC origin of replication
   5870..6730    -  CDS            AmpR: β-lactamase; bla; confers resistance to ampicillin, carbenicillin, and related antibiotics
   6731..6835    -  promoter       AmpR promoter: bla
>Addgene plasmid #121157 | GFP-TIS11B | addgene full sequence | sequence record 234834 | Addgene NGS Result
GACGGATCGGGAGATCTCCCGATCCCCTATGGTGCACTCTCAGTACAATCTGCTCTGATGCCGCATAGTT
AAGCCAGTATCTGCTCCCTGCTTGTGTGTTGGAGGTCGCTGAGTAGTGCGCGAGCAAAATTTAAGCTACA
ACAAGGCAAGGCTTGACCGACAATTGCATGAAGAATCTGCTTAGGGTTAGGCGTTTTGCGCTGCTTCGCG
ATGTACGGGCCAGATATACGCGTTGACATTGATTATTGACTAGTTATTAATAGTAATCAATTACGGGGTC
ATTAGTTCATAGCCCATATATGGAGTTCCGCGTTACATAACTTACGGTAAATGGCCCGCCTGGCTGACCG
CCCAACGACCCCCGCCCATTGACGTCAATAATGACGTATGTTCCCATAGTAACGCCAATAGGGACTTTCC
ATTGACGTCAATGGGTGGAGTATTTACGGTAAACTGCCCACTTGGCAGTACATCAAGTGTATCATATGCC
AAGTACGCCCCCTATTGACGTCAATGACGGTAAATGGCCCGCCTGGCATTATGCCCAGTACATGACCTTA
TGGGACTTTCCTACTTGGCAGTACATCTACGTATTAGTCATCGCTATTACCATGGTGATGCGGTTTTGGC
AGTACATCAATGGGCGTGGATAGCGGTTTGACTCACGGGGATTTCCAAGTCTCCACCCCATTGACGTCAA
TGGGAGTTTGTTTTGGCACCAAAATCAACGGGACTTTCCAAAATGTCGTAACAACTCCGCCCCATTGACG
CAAATGGGCGGTAGGCGTGTACGGTGGGAGGTCTATATAAGCAGAGCTCTCTGGCTAACTAGAGAACCCA
CTGCTTACTGGCTTATCGAAATTAATACGACTCACTATAGGGAGACCCAAGCTGGCTAGCAACCATGGTG
AGCAAGGGCGAGGAGCTGTTCACCGGGGTGGTGCCCATCCTGGTCGAGCTGGACGGCGACGTAAACGGCC
ACAAGTTCAGCGTGTCTGGCGAGGGCGAGGGCGATGCCACCTACGGCAAGCTGACCCTGAAGTTCATCTG
CACCACCGGCAAGCTGCCCGTGCCCTGGCCCACCCTCGTGACCACCCTGACCTACGGCGTGCAGTGCTTC
AGCCGCTACCCCGACCACATGAAGCAGCACGACTTCTTCAAGTCCGCCATGCCCGAAGGCTACGTCCAGG
AGCGCACCATCTTCTTCAAGGACGACGGCAACTACAAGACCCGCGCCGAGGTGAAGTTCGAGGGCGACAC
CCTGGTGAACCGCATCGAGCTGAAGGGCATCGACTTCAAGGAGGACGGCAACATCCTGGGGCACAAGCTG
GAGTACAACTACAACAGCCACAACGTCTATATCATGGCCGACAAGCAGAAGAACGGCATCAAGGCGAACT
TCAAGATCCGCCACAACATCGAGGACGGCAGCGTGCAGCTCGCCGACCACTACCAGCAGAACACCCCCAT
CGGCGACGGCCCCGTGCTGCTGCCCGACAACCACTACCTGAGCACCCAGTCCGCCCTGAGCAAAGACCCC
AACGAGAAGCGCGATCACATGGTCCTGCTGGAGTTCGTGACCGCCGCCGGGATCACTCTCGGCATGGACG
AGCTGTACAAGACCACCACCCTCGTGTCTGCCACCATCTTCGACTTGAGCGAAGTTTTATGCAAGGGTAA
CAAGATGCTCAACTATAGTGCTCCCAGTGCAGGGGGTTGCCTGCTGGACAGAAAGGCAGTGGGCACCCCT
GCTGGTGGGGGCTTCCCTCGGAGGCACTCAGTCACCCTGCCCAGCTCCAAGTTCCACCAGAACCAGCTCC
TCAGCAGCCTCAAGGGTGAGCCAGCCCCCGCTCTGAGCTCGCGAGACAGCCGCTTCCGAGACCGCTCCTT
CTCGGAAGGGGGCGAGCGGCTGCTGCCCACCCAGAAGCAGCCCGGGGGCGGCCAGGTCAACTCCAGCCGC
TACAAGACGGAGCTGTGCCGCCCCTTTGAGGAAAACGGTGCCTGTAAGTACGGGGACAAGTGCCAGTTCG
CACACGGCATCCACGAGCTCCGCAGCCTGACCCGCCACCCCAAGTACAAGACGGAGCTGTGCCGCACCTT
CCACACCATCGGCTTTTGCCCCTACGGGCCCCGCTGCCACTTCATCCACAACGCTGAAGAGCGCCGTGCC
CTGGCCGGGGCCCGGGACCTCTCCGCTGACCGTCCCCGCCTCCAGCATAGCTTTAGCTTTGCTGGGTTTC
CCAGTGCCGCTGCCACCGCCGCTGCCACCGGGCTGCTGGACAGCCCCACGTCCATCACCCCACCCCCTAT
TCTGAGCGCCGATGACCTCCTGGGCTCACCTACCCTGCCCGATGGCACCAATAACCCTTTTGCCTTCTCC
AGCCAGGAGCTGGCAAGCCTCTTTGCCCCTAGCATGGGGCTGCCCGGGGGTGGCTCCCCGACCACCTTCC
TCTTCCGGCCCATGTCCGAGTCCCCTCACATGTTTGACTCTCCCCCCAGCCCTCAGGATTCTCTCTCGGA
CCAGGAGGGCTACCTGAGCAGCTCCAGCAGCAGCCACAGTGGCTCAGACTCCCCGACCTTGGACAACTCA
AGACGCCTGCCCATCTTCAGCAGACTTTCCATCTCAGATGACTAAGAATTCTGCAGATATCCAGCACAGT
GGCGGCCGCTCGAGTCTAGAGGGCCCGTTTAAACCCGCTGATCAGCCTCGACTGTGCCTTCTAGTTGCCA
GCCATCTGTTGTTTGCCCCTCCCCCGTGCCTTCCTTGACCCTGGAAGGTGCCACTCCCACTGTCCTTTCC
TAATAAAATGAGGAAATTGCATCGCATTGTCTGAGTAGGTGTCATTCTATTCTGGGGGGTGGGGTGGGGC
AGGACAGCAAGGGGGAGGATTGGGAAGACAATAGCAGGCATGCTGGGGATGCGGTGGGCTCTATGGCTTC
TGAGGCGGAAAGAACCAGCTGGGGCTCTAGGGGGTATCCCC
[124 nt withheld, positions 2982-3105]
C
[91 nt withheld, positions 3107-3197]
A
[49 nt withheld, positions 3199-3247]
CCTTTGACGTTGGAGTCCACGTTCTTT
[37 nt withheld, positions 3275-3311]
ACCCTATCTCGGTCTATTCTTTTGATTTATAAGGGATTTTGCCGATTTCGGCCTATTGGTTAAAAAATGA
GCTGATTTAACAAAAATTTAACGCGAATTAATTCTGTGGAATGTGTGTCAGTTAGGGTGTGGAAAGTCCC
CAGGCTCCCCAGCAGGCAGAAGTATGCAAAGCATGCATCTCAATTAGTCAGCAACCAGGTGTGGAAAGTC
CCCAGGCTCCCCAGCAGGCAGAAGTATGCAAAGCATGCATCTCAATTAGTCAGCAACCATAGTCCCGCCC
CTAACTCCGCCCATCCCGCCCCTAACTCCGCCCAGTTCCGCCCATTCTCCGCCCCATGGCTGACTAATTT
TTTTTATTTATGCAGAGGCCGAGGCCGCCTCTGCCTCTGAGCTATTCCAGAAGTAGTGAGGAGGCTTTTT
TGGAGGCCTAGGCTTTTGCAAAAAGCTCCCAACCATGACCGAGTACAAGCCCACGGTGCGCCTCGCCACC
CGCGACGACGTCCCCAGGGCCGTACGCACCCTCGCCGCCGCGTTCGCCGACTACCCCGCCACGCGCCACA
CCGTCGATCCGGACCGCCACATCGAGCGGGTCACCGAGCTGCAAGAACTCTTCCTCACGCGCGTCGGGCT
CGACATCGGCAAGGTGTGGGTCGCGGACGACGGCGCCGCGGTGGCGGTCTGGACCACGCCGGAGAGCGTC
GAAGCGGGGGCGGTGTTCGCCGAGATCGGCCCGCGCATGGCCGAGTTGAGCGGTTCCCGGCTGGCCGCGC
AGCAACAGATGGAAGGCCTCCTGGCGCCGCACCGGCCCAAGGAGCCCGCGTGGTTCCTGGCCACCGTCGG
CGTCTCGCCCGACCACCAGGGCAAGGGTCTGGGCAGCGCCGTCGTGCTCCCCGGAGTGGAGGCGGCCGAG
CGCGCCGGGGTGCCCGCCTTCCTGGAGACCTCCGCGCCCCGCAACCTCCCCTTCTACGAGCGGCTCGGCT
TCACCGTCACCGCCGACGTCGAGGTGCCCGAAGGACCGCGCACCTGGTGCATGACCCGCAAGCCCGGTGC
CTGAGCGGGACTCTGGGGTTCGAAATGACCGACCAAGCGACGCCCAACCTGCCATCACGAGATTTCGATT
CCACCGCCGCCTTCTATGAAAGGTTGGGCTTCGGAATCGTTTTCCGGGACGCCGGCTGGATGATCCTCCA
GCGCGGGGATCTCATGCTGGAGTTCTTCGCCCACCCCAACTTGTTTATTGCAGCTTATAATGGTTACAAA
TAAAGCAATAGCATCACAAATTTCACAAATAAAGCATTTTTTTCACTGCATTCTAGTTGTGGTTTGTCCA
AACTCATCAATGTATCTTATCATGTCTGTATACCGTCGACCTCTAGCTAGAGCTTGGCGTAATCATGGTC
ATAGCTGTTTCCTGTGTGAAATTGTTATCCGCTCACAATTCCACACAACATACGAGCCGGAAGCATAAAG
TGTAAAGCCTGGGGTGCCTAATGAGTGAGCTAACTCACATTAATTGCGTTGCGCTCACTGCCCGCTTTCC
AGTCGGGAAACCTGTCGTGCCAGCTGCATTAATGAATCGGCCAACGCGCGGGGAGAGGCGGTTTGCGTAT
TGGGCGCTCTTCCGCTTCCTCGCTCACTGACTCGCTGCGCTCGGTCGTTCGGCTGCGGCGAGCGGTATCA
GCTCACTCAAAGGCGGTAATACGGTTATCCACAGAATCAGGGGATAACGCAGGAAAGAACATGTGAGCAA
AAGGCCAGCAAAAGGCCAGGAACCGTAAAAAGGCCGCGTTGCTGGCGTTTTTCCATAGGCTCCGCCCCCC
TGACGAGCATCACAAAAATCGACGCTCAAGTCAGAGGTGGCGAAACCCGACAGGACTATAAAGATACCAG
GCGTTTCCCCCTGGAAGCTCCCTCGTGCGCTCTCCTGTTCCGACCCTGCCGCTTACCGGATACCTGTCCG
CCTTTCTCCCTTCGGGAAGCGTGGCGCTTTCTCATAGCTCACGCTGTAGGTATCTCAGTTCGGTGTAGGT
CGTTCGCTCCAAGCTGGGCTGTGTGCACGAACCCCCCGTTCAGCCCGACCGCTGCGCCTTATCCGGTAAC
TATCGTCTTGAGTCCAACCCGGTAAGACACGACTTATCGCCACTGGCAGCAGCCACTGGTAACAGGATTA
GCAGAGCGAGGTATGTAGGCGGTGCTACAGAGTTCTTGAAGTGGTGGCCTAACTACGGCTACACTAGAAG
AACAGTATTTGGTATCTGCGCTCTGCTGAAGCCAGTTACCTTCGGAAAAAGAGTTGGTAGCTCTTGATCC
GGCAAACAAACCACCGCTGGTAGCGGTGGTTTTTTTGTTTGCAAGCAGCAGATTACGCGCAGAAAAAAAG
GATCTCAAGAAGATCCTTTGATCTTTTCTACGGGGTCTGACGCTCAGTGGAACGAAAACTCACGTTAAGG
GATTTTGGTCATGAGATTATCAAAAAGGATCTTCACCTAGATCCTTTTAAATTAAAAATGAAGTTTTAAA
TCAATCTAAAGTATATATGAGTAAACTTGGTCTGACAGTTACCAATGCTTAATCAGTGAGGCACCTATCT
CAGCGATCTGTCTATTTCGTTCATCCATAGTTGCCTGACTCCCCGTCGTGTAGATAACTACGATACGGGA
GGGCTTACCATCTGGCCCCAGTGCTGCAATGATACCGCGAGACCCACGCTCACCGGCTCCAGATTTATCA
GCAATAAACCAGCCAGCCGGAAGGGCCGAGCGCAGAAGTGGTCCTGCAACTTTATCCGCCTCCATCCAGT
CTATTAATTGTTGCCGGGAAGCTAGAGTAAGTAGTTCGCCAGTTAATAGTTTGCGCAACGTTGTTGCCAT
TGCTACAGGCATCGTGGTGTCACGCTCGTCGTTTGGTATGGCTTCATTCAGCTCCGGTTCCCAACGATCA
AGGCGAGTTACATGATCCCCCATGTTGTGCAAAAAAGCGGTTAGCTCCTTCGGTCCTCCGATCGTTGTCA
GAAGTAAGTTGGCCGCAGTGTTATCACTCATGGTTATGGCAGCACTGCATAATTCTCTTACTGTCATGCC
ATCCGTAAGATGCTTTTCTGTGACTGGTGAGTACTCAACCAAGTCATTCTGAGAATAGTGTATGCGGCGA
CCGAGTTGCTCTTGCCCGGCGTCAATACGGGATAATACCGCGCCACATAGCAGAACTTTAAAAGTGCTCA
TCATTGGAAAACGTTCTTCGGGGCGAAAACTCTCAAGGATCTTACCGCTGTTGAGATCCAGTTCGATGTA
ACCCACTCGTGCACCCAACTGATCTTCAGCATCTTTTACTTTCACCAGCGTTTCTGGGTGAGCAAAAACA
GGAAGGCAAAATGCCGCAAAAAAGGGAATAAGGGCGACACGGAAATGTTGAATACTCATACTCTTCCTTT
TTCAATATTATTGAAGCATTTATCAGGGTTATTGTCTCATGAGCGGATACATATTTGAATGTATTTAGAA
AAATAAACAAATAGGGGTTCCGCGCACATTTCCCCGAAAAGTGCCACCTGACGTC
